>Addgene plasmid #72786 | pAWSV-33 | depositor full sequence | sequence record 133598 | pAWSV-33 sequence 4404 bps
CACCTAAATTGTAAGCGTTAATATTTTGTTAAAATTCGCGTTAAATTTTTGTTAAATCAGCTCATTTTTT
AACCAATAGGCCGAAATCGGCAAAATCCCTTATAAATCAAAAGAATAGACCGAGATAGGGT
[37 nt withheld, positions 132-168]
AAAGAACGTGGACTCCAACGTCAAAGG
[49 nt withheld, positions 196-244]
T
[91 nt withheld, positions 246-336]
G
[124 nt withheld, positions 338-461]
CCCATTCGCCATTCAGGCTGCGCAACTGTTGGGAAGGGCGATCGGTGCGGGCCTCTTCGCTATTACGCCA
GCTGGCGAAAGGGGGATGTGCTGCAAGGCGATTAAGTTGGGTAACGCCAGGGTTTTCCCAGTCACGACGT
TGTAAAACGACGGCCAGTGAATTGTAATACGACTCACTATAGGGCGAATTGGGTACAGGCGCGCCTCAGC
CTAAAGCTTTTTCCCCGTATCCCCCCAGGTGTCTGCAGGCTCAAAGAGCAGCGAGAAGCGTTCAGAGGAA
AGCGATCCCGTGCCACCTTCCCCGTGCCCGGGCTGTCCCCGCACGCTGCCGGCTCGGGGATGCGGGGGGA
GCGCCGGACCGGAGCGGAGCCCCGGGCGGCTCGCTGCTGCCCCCTAGCGGGGGAGGGACGTAATTACATC
CCTGGGGGCTTTGGGGGGGGGCTGTCCCCGTGCACTCAGCCTAAAGCTTTTTCCCCGTATCCCCCCAGGT
GTCTGCAGGCTCAAAGAGCAGCGAGAAGCGTTCAGAGGAAAGCGATCCCGTGCCACCTTCCCCGTGCCCG
GGCTGTCCCCGCACGCTGCCGGCTCGGGGATGCGGGGGGAGCGCCGGACCGGAGCGGAGCCCCGGGCGGC
TCGCTGCTGCCCCCTAGCGGGGGAGGGACGTAATTACATCCCTGGGGGCTTTGGGGGGGGGCTGTCCCCA
CTAGTGATTCGAGGCAGTGAAAAAAATGCTTTATTTGTGAAATTTGTGATGCTATTGCTTTATTTGTAAC
CATTATAAGCTGCAATAAACAAGTTAACAACAACAATTGGGCAACGAGAATTCCGTTGCGGATCCCCTGC
CTTGTTTGAGCTGGAGTCTCCCTTCCAGTAGTCTGCTTCAGGGTCCTGAGTTCTCTTCCTGGCACGTTTT
CTGGGTATAGCAAGAGAACCATTACCATTACTAAACTCAGTAATGGTAACGGTTTCCTTGCCATTCCCAA
GTGCCCTGGCAGTCAGTAGGTTGTGACAGGCTGAGCAGAGAGCTTCTTGGGCTTGCAGCATCTCTCCTGT
CCTCCTTGTCAGGCTCCAGAGCTGGGGGTGCCCGGACTAGTACATCATCTATACTGTAGTGTCTCATCGC
AAACTTACAGTATATGATGATATCCCAGCCAGGGCCCCACTGGGGGCACAGGAAGCATGGCTTGAAAAGC
ACTGTGAGGGGCTGGGGGCAGAACAGGACAGGTCAGGGCTGAGATCTTCAGCCTAAAGCTTTTTCCCCGT
ATCCCCCCAGGTGTCTGCAGGCTCAAAGAGCAGCGAGAAGCGTTCAGAGGAAAGCGATCCCGTGCCACCT
TCCCCGTGCCCGGGCTGTCCCCGCACGCTGCCGGCTCGGGGATGCGGGGGGAGCGCCGGACCGGAGCGGA
GCCCCGGGCGGCTCGCTGCTGCCCCCTAGCGGGGGAGGGACGTAATTACATCCCTGGGGGCTTTGGGGGG
GGGCTGTCCCCGTGCACTCAGCCTAAAGCTTTTTCCCCGTATCCCCCCAGGTGTCTGCAGGCTCAAAGAG
CAGCGAGAAGCGTTCAGAGGAAAGCGATCCCGTGCCACCTTCCCCGTGCCCGGGCTGTCCCCGCACGCTG
CCGGCTCGGGGATGCGGGGGGAGCGCCGGACCGGAGCGGAGCCCCGGGCGGCTCGCTGCTGCCCCCTAGC
GGGGGAGGGACGTAATTACATCCCTGGGGGCTTTGGGGGGGGGCTGTCCCCATTTAAATCAGCTCCAGCT
TTTGTTCCCTTTAGTGAGGGTTAATTTCGAGCTTGGCGTAATCATGGTCATAGCTGTTTCCTGTGTGAAA
TTGTTATCCGCTCACAATTCCACACAACATACGAGCCGGAAGCATAAAGTGTAAAGCCTGGGGTGCCTAA
TGAGTGAGCTAACTCACATTAATTGCGTTGCGCTCACTGCCCGCTTTCCAGTCGGGAAACCTGTCGTGCC
AGCTGCATTAATGAATCGGCCAACGCGCGGGGAGAGGCGGTTTGCGTATTGGGCGCTCTTCCGCTTCCTC
GCTCACTGACTCGCTGCGCTCGGTCGTTCGGCTGCGGCGAGCGGTATCAGCTCACTCAAAGGCGGTAATA
CGGTTATCCACAGAATCAGGGGATAACGCAGGAAAGAACATGTGAGCAAAAGGCCAGCAAAAGGCCAGGA
ACCGTAAAAAGGCCGCGTTGCTGGCGTTTTTCCATAGGCTCCGCCCCCCTGACGAGCATCACAAAAATCG
ACGCTCAAGTCAGAGGTGGCGAAACCCGACAGGACTATAAAGATACCAGGCGTTTCCCCCTGGAAGCTCC
CTCGTGCGCTCTCCTGTTCCGACCCTGCCGCTTACCGGATACCTGTCCGCCTTTCTCCCTTCGGGAAGCG
TGGCGCTTTCTCATAGCTCACGCTGTAGGTATCTCAGTTCGGTGTAGGTCGTTCGCTCCAAGCTGGGCTG
TGTGCACGAACCCCCCGTTCAGCCCGACCGCTGCGCCTTATCCGGTAACTATCGTCTTGAGTCCAACCCG
GTAAGACACGACTTATCGCCACTGGCAGCAGCCACTGGTAACAGGATTAGCAGAGCGAGGTATGTAGGCG
GTGCTACAGAGTTCTTGAAGTGGTGGCCTAACTACGGCTACACTAGAAGGACAGTATTTGGTATCTGCGC
TCTGCTGAAGCCAGTTACCTTCGGAAAAAGAGTTGGTAGCTCTTGATCCGGCAAACAAACCACCGCTGGT
AGCGGTGGTTTTTTTGTTTGCAAGCAGCAGATTACGCGCAGAAAAAAAGGATCTCAAGAAGATCCTTTGA
TCTTTTCTACGGGGTCTGACGCTCAGTGGAACGAAAACTCACGTTAAGGGATTTTGGTCATGAGATTATC
AAAAAGGATCTTCACCTAGATCCTTTTAAATTAAAAATGAAGTTTTAAATCAATCTAAAGTATATATGAG
TAAACTTGGTCTGACAGTTACCAATGCTTAATCAGTGAGGCACCTATCTCAGCGATCTGTCTATTTCGTT
CATCCATAGTTGCCTGACTCCCCGTCGTGTAGATAACTACGATACGGGAGGGCTTACCATCTGGCCCCAG
TGCTGCAATGATACCGCGAGACCCACGCTCACCGGCTCCAGATTTATCAGCAATAAACCAGCCAGCCGGA
AGGGCCGAGCGCAGAAGTGGTCCTGCAACTTTATCCGCCTCCATCCAGTCTATTAATTGTTGCCGGGAAG
CTAGAGTAAGTAGTTCGCCAGTTAATAGTTTGCGCAACGTTGTTGCCATTGCTACAGGCATCGTGGTGTC
ACGCTCGTCGTTTGGTATGGCTTCATTCAGCTCCGGTTCCCAACGATCAAGGCGAGTTACATGATCCCCC
ATGTTGTGCAAAAAAGCGGTTAGCTCCTTCGGTCCTCCGATCGTTGTCAGAAGTAAGTTGGCCGCAGTGT
TATCACTCATGGTTATGGCAGCACTGCATAATTCTCTTACTGTCATGCCATCCGTAAGATGCTTTTCTGT
GACTGGTGAGTACTCAACCAAGTCATTCTGAGAATAGTGTATGCGGCGACCGAGTTGCTCTTGCCCGGCG
TCAATACGGGATAATACCGCGCCACATAGCAGAACTTTAAAAGTGCTCATCATTGGAAAACGTTCTTCGG
GGCGAAAACTCTCAAGGATCTTACCGCTGTTGAGATCCAGTTCGATGTAACCCACTCGTGCACCCAACTG
ATCTTCAGCATCTTTTACTTTCACCAGCGTTTCTGGGTGAGCAAAAACAGGAAGGCAAAATGCCGCAAAA
AAGGGAATAAGGGCGACACGGAAATGTTGAATACTCATACTCTTCCTTTTTCAATATTATTGAAGCATTT
ATCAGGGTTATTGTCTCATGAGCGGATACATATTTGAATGTATTTAGAAAAATAAACAAATAGGGGTTCC
GCGCACATTTCCCCGAAAAGTGC
Features (pLannotate 1.2.2; 14 found; start..end, strand, type, name):
     33..461     -  rep_origin     f1 ori (sequence partly withheld): f1 bacteriophage origin of replication; arrow indicates direction of (+) strand synthesis
    466..623     -  CDS            lacZα (fragment): LacZα fragment of β-galactosidase; lacZ fragment
    626..644     +  promoter       T7 promoter: promoter for bacteriophage T7 RNA polymerase
   1175..1256    -  polyA_signal   SV40 poly(A) signal: SV40 polyadenylation signal
   1370..1441    -  ncRNA          mir-451: Accession: RF00722 - microRNA mir-451
   1538..1615    -  ncRNA          mir-144: Accession: RF00682 - microRNA mir-144
   2219..2237    -  promoter       T3 promoter: promoter for bacteriophage T3 RNA polymerase
   2282..2298    -  protein_bind   lac operator: The lac repressor binds to the lac operator to inhibit transcription in E. coli. This inhibition can be relieved by adding lactose or isopropyl-β-D-thiogalactopyranoside (IPTG). lac repressor encoded by lacI
   2306..2336    -  promoter       lac promoter: promoter for the E. coli lac operon
   2351..2372    -  protein_bind   CAP binding site: CAP binding activates transcription in the presence of cAMP. E. coli catabolite activator protein
   2385..2477    -  CDS            lacI (fragment): lac repressor; lacI; The lac repressor binds to the lac operator to inhibit transcription in E. coli. This inhibition can be relieved by adding lactose or isopropyl-β-D-thiogalactopyranoside (IPTG).
   2660..3248    -  rep_origin     ori: high-copy-number ColE1/pMB1/pBR322/pUC origin of replication
   3419..4279    -  CDS            AmpR: β-lactamase; bla; confers resistance to ampicillin, carbenicillin, and related antibiotics
   4280..4384    -  promoter       AmpR promoter: bla
