[The description below was written by a language model from this plasmid's Addgene catalogue record and pLannotate feature annotations shown in this document.]
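Description:
pAWSV-33 is a small (about 4.4 kb) bacterial cloning plasmid built on the pBT264 backbone and carrying the miR-451/144/4732 microRNA cluster as its insert. The annotated backbone has the layout of a classic phagemid-style cloning vector. It contains a high-copy ColE1/pUC-type origin for replication in E. coli, an f1 bacteriophage origin that allows single-stranded DNA production, and an AmpR (β-lactamase) cassette with its own promoter for ampicillin selection. The cloning region is flanked by T7 and T3 phage promoters. It sits within a disrupted lacZα context that includes the lac promoter, lac operator, CAP binding site and a residual lacI fragment.

Within the insert region, the feature table identifies the mir-144 and mir-451 precursor hairpins on the reverse strand, followed in that orientation by an SV40 polyadenylation signal. The miR-4732 member named in the catalogue entry was not separately annotated, although unannotated sequence surrounds the two detected hairpins. No mammalian promoter is annotated upstream of the cluster, and the record does not state one, so the plasmid does not appear to be a stand-alone mammalian expression vector. The only transcriptional elements flanking the insert are the phage and lac promoters.

The associated publication concerns massively parallel, high-order combinatorial genetics in human cells. This suggests that pAWSV-33 is a storage or intermediate vector holding one microRNA element for assembly into combinatorial libraries, though the record does not spell out this role or any downstream destination vector.
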