Addgene plasmid #72786: pAWSV-33
Purpose: pBT264-[miR-451/144/4732 cluster]
Depositing lab: Timothy Lu. Depositing organization: Massachusetts Institute of Technology. Publication: Massively parallel high-order combinatorial genetics in human cells. Wong AS, Choi GC, Cheng AA, Purcell O, Lu TK. Nat Biotechnol. 2015 Sep;33(9):952-61. doi: 10.1038/nbt.3326. Epub 2015 Aug 17. PubMed 26280411.
Backbone
  Vector backbone: pBT264
Growth in bacteria
  Bacterial resistance: Ampicillin, 100 μg/mL
  Growth temperature: 37°C
  Growth strain: DH5alpha
  Copy number: Unknown
Gene/Insert
  Gene/Insert name: [miR-451/144/4732 cluster]
Terms and licenses: Academic/Nonprofit Terms; Industry Terms: Not Available to Industry
How to cite: pAWSV-33 was a gift from Timothy Lu (Addgene plasmid # 72786 ; http://n2t.net/addgene:72786 ; RRID:Addgene_72786)
