>Addgene plasmid #72786 | pAWSV-33 | addgene partial sequence | sequence record 136718 | SV40pA-R 5'-GAAATTTGTGATGCTATTGC-3'
GTTAACAACAACAATTGGGCAACGAGAATTCCGTTGCGGATCCCCTGCCTTGTTTGAGCTGGAGTCTCCC
TTCCAGTAGTCTGCTTCAGGGTCCTGAGTTCTCTTCCTGGCACGTTTTCTGGGTATAGCAAGAGAACCAT
TACCATTACTAAACTCAGTAATGGTAACGGTTTCCTTGCCATTCCCAAGTGCCCTGGCAGTCAGTAGGTT
GTGACAGGCTGAGCAGAGAGCTTCTTGGGCTTGCAGCATCTCTCCTGTCCTCCTTGTCAGGCTCCAGAGC
TGGGGGTGCCCGGACTAGTACATCATCTATACTGTAGTGTCTCATCGCAAACTTACAGTATATGATGATA
TCCCAGCCAGGGCCCCACTGGGGGCACAGGAAGCATGGCTTGAAAAGCACTGTGAGGGGCTGGGGGCAGA
ACAGGACAGGTCAGGGCTGAGATCTTCAGCCTAAAGCTTTTTCCCCGTATCCCCCCAGGTGTCTGCAGGC
TCAAAGAGCAGCGAGAAGCGTTCAGAGGAAAGCGATCCCGTGCCACCTTCCCCGTGCCCGGGCTGTCCCC
GCACGCTGCCGGCTCGGGGATGCGGGGGGAGCGCCGGACCGGAGCGGAGCCCCGGGCGGCTCGCTGCTGC
CCCCTAGCGGGGGAGGGACGTAATTACATCCCTGGGGGCTTTGGGGGGGGGCTGTCCCCGTGCACTCAGC
CTAAAGCTTTTTCCCCGTATCCCCCCAGGTGTCTGCAGGCTCAAAGAGCAGCGAGAAGCGTTCAGAGGAA
AGCGATCCCGTGCCACCTTCCCCGTGCCCGGGCTGTCCCCGCACGCTGCCGGCTCGGGGATGCGGGGGGA
GCGCCGGACCGGA
