>Addgene plasmid #72786 | pAWSV-33 | addgene partial sequence | sequence record 136719 | M13-Rev 5'-CAGGAAACAGCTATGACC-3'
AAAGCTGGAGCTGATTTAAATGGGGACAGCCCCCCCCCAAAGCCCCCAGGGATGTAATTACGTCCCTCCC
CCGCTAGGGGGCAGCAGCGAGCCGCCCGGGGCTCCGCTCCGGTCCGGCGCTCCCCCCGCATCCCCGAGCC
GGCAGCGTGCGGGGACAGCCCGGGCACGGGGAAGGTGGCACGGGATCGCTTTCCTCTGAACGCTTCTCGC
TGCTCTTTGAGCCTGCAGACACCTGGGGGGATACGGGGAAAAAGCTTTAGGCTGAGTGCACGGGGACAGC
CCCCCCCCAAAGCCCCCAGGGATGTAATTACGTCCCTCCCCCGCTAGGGGGCAGCAGCGAGCCGCCCGGG
GCTCCGCTCCGGTCCGGCGCTCCCCCCGCATCCCCGA
